Addgene plasmid #147350: pAc5.1B-lambdaN-HA-DmRpL10_R
Purpose: Insect Expression of DmRpl10
Depositing lab: Elisa Izaurralde. Depositing organization: Max Planck Institute for Developmental Biology.
Backbone
  Vector backbone: Unknown
  Vector type: Insect Expression
Growth in bacteria
  Bacterial resistance: Ampicillin, 100 μg/mL
  Growth temperature: 37°C
  Growth strain: DH5alpha
  Copy number: Low Copy
Gene/Insert
  Gene/Insert name: DmRpl10
  Species: D. melanogaster (fly)
  Entrez Gene: RpL10 (a.k.a. Dmel_CG17521, BcDNA:LD24589, CG17521, DQM, Dmel\CG17521, L10, M(3)80, Qm, anon-EST:Posey179)
  Cloning method: Unknown
Terms and licenses: Academic/Nonprofit Terms; Industry Terms: Not Available to Industry
Depositor comments: ORF extracted from variant C NCBI: NM_143697.4 Plasmids from this collection were made available to the research community and donated after the lab closed. Please note that the sequence provided by the depositing laboratory may be theoretical/predicted or based on Sanger sequencing results. There may be discrepancies between sequencing results obtained by Addgene and the depositor sequence. If an Addgene verified sequence is not available, please contact before placing your order to request that our lab fully sequence the plasmid.
How to cite: pAc5.1B-lambdaN-HA-DmRpL10_R was a gift from Elisa Izaurralde (Addgene plasmid # 147350 ; http://n2t.net/addgene:147350 ; RRID:Addgene_147350)
