[The description below was written by a language model from this plasmid's Addgene catalogue record and pLannotate feature annotations shown in this document.]
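Description:
pAc5.1B-lambdaN-HA-DmRpL10_R is a 6.1 kb insect expression plasmid for producing Drosophila melanogaster ribosomal protein L10 (RpL10, also known as Qm) as a tagged fusion protein. The catalogue lists the backbone as unknown, although the name and the annotated parts point to a pAc5.1-type vector. It is propagated in E. coli through a ColE1/pUC-type origin and selected with ampicillin via the β-lactamase gene and its bla promoter. The feature annotation calls the origin high-copy, whereas the catalogue entry lists the plasmid as low copy. Short fragments of a tetracycline resistance gene and of SV40 large T antigen are also annotated. These appear to be non-functional backbone remnants.

Expression is driven by the constitutive Drosophila actin 5C (Ac5) promoter and terminated by an SV40 polyadenylation signal. The coding region starts with a short fragment of the bacteriophage lambda N protein, followed by an HA epitope (annotated as a partial match to a 3xHA element, consistent in length with a single copy) and then the RpL10 open reading frame. According to the depositor, the ORF was taken from transcript variant C. A vector-derived V5 tag lies downstream of the insert, but the record does not show whether it is translated in frame with RpL10.

The lambda N peptide binds boxB RNA hairpins. LambdaN-HA fusions are therefore typically used in tethering assays, where the protein is recruited to a boxB-containing reporter mRNA to test its effect on translation or stability, and the HA tag allows detection. The record itself states only insect expression of RpL10 as the purpose. The depositor also notes that the supplied sequences in this collection may be theoretical.
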