Features (pLannotate 1.2.2; 11 found; start..end, strand, type, name):
     56..2565    +  promoter       Ac5 promoter: Drosophila melanogaster actin 5C promoter
   2585..2650    +  CDS            N (fragment): REGN_LAMBD - Experimental evidence at protein level: Swiss-Prot protein existence level 1. Plays a role as a transcriptional antitermination factor that allows the virus to initiate its lytic phase. Activates expression of the delayed viral early genes by modifying host RNA polymerase (RNAP) into a form that is resistant to termination signals. This antitermination function requires the host NusA protein which serves to stabilize the interaction between antitermination protein N and host RNA polymerase. From Escherichia phage lambda (Bacteriophage lambda).
   2675..2701    +  CDS            3xHA (fragment): three tandem HA epitope tags
   2729..3382    +  CDS            RpL10: RL10_DROME - Also known as Qm. Experimental evidence at protein level: Swiss-Prot protein existence level 1. From Drosophila melanogaster (Fruit fly).
   3408..3449    +  CDS            V5 tag: epitope tag from simian virus 5
   3549..3683    -  polyA_signal   SV40 poly(A) signal: SV40 polyadenylation signal
   3706..3790    -  CDS            large T antigen (fragment): large T antigen from SV40 (simian virus 40)
   3791..4238    +  CDS            TcR (fragment): tetracycline efflux protein; tet; confers resistance to tetracycline
   4284..4872    -  rep_origin     ori: high-copy-number ColE1/pMB1/pBR322/pUC origin of replication
   5043..5903    -  CDS            AmpR: β-lactamase; bla; confers resistance to ampicillin, carbenicillin, and related antibiotics
   5904..6008    -  promoter       AmpR promoter: bla
>Addgene plasmid #147350 | pAc5.1B-lambdaN-HA-DmRpL10_R | addgene full sequence | sequence record 356296 | Addgene NGS Result
CTTCAAGAATTAATTCTATATTCTAAAAACACAAATGATACTTCTAAAAAAAAATCATGAATGGCATCAA
CTCTGAATCAAATCTTTGCAGATGCACCTACTTCTCATTTCCACTGTCACATCATTTTTCCAGATCTCGC
TGCCTGTTATGTGGCCCACAAACCAAGACACGTTTTATGGCCATTAAAGCTGGCTGATCGTCGCCAAACA
CCAAATACATAATGAATATGTACACATTCGAGAAAGAAGCGATCAAAGAAGCGTCTTCGGGCGGAGTAGG
AGAATGCGGAGGAGAAGGAGAACGAGCTGATCTAGTATCTCTCCACAATCCAATGCCAACTGACCAACTG
GCCATATTCGGAGCAATTTGAAGCCAATTTCCATCGCCTGGCGATCGCTCCATTCTTGGCTATATGTTTT
TCACCGTTACCCGGGGCCATTTTCAAAGACTCGTCGGCAAGATAAGATTGTGTCACTCGCTGTCTCTCTT
CATTTGTCGAAGAATGCTGAGGAATTTCGCGATGACGTCGGCGAGTATTTTGAAGAATGAGAATAATTTG
TATTTATACGAAAATCAGTTAGTGGAATTTTCTACAAAAACATGTTATCTATAGATAATTTTGTTGCAAA
ATATGTTGACTATGACAAAGATTGTATGTATATACCTTTAATGTATTCTCATTTTCTTATGTATTTATAA
TGGCAATGATGATACTGATGATATTTTAAGATGATGCCAGACCAAAAGGCTTGAATTTCTGCGTCTTTTG
CCGAACGCAGTGCATGTGCAATTGTTGTTTTTTGGAATATTCAATTTTCGGACTGTCCGCTTTGATTTCA
GTTTCTTGGCTTATTCAAAAAGCAAAGTAAAGCCAAAAAAGCGAGATGGCAATACCAAATGCGGCAAAAC
GGTAGTGGAAGGAAAGGGGTGCGGGGCAGCGGAAGGAAGGGTGGGGCGGGGCGTGGCGGGGTCTGTGGCT
GGGCGCGACGTCACCGACGTTGGAGCCACTCCTTTGACCATGTGTGCGTGTGTGTATTATTCGTGTCTCG
CCACTCGCCGGTTGTTTTTTTCTTTTTATGCTGCGCTCTCTCTAGCGCCATCTCGCTTACGCATGCTCAA
CGCACCGCATGTTGCCGTTTCCTTTTATGCGTCATTTTGGCTCGAAATAGGCAATTATTTAAACAAAGAT
TAGTCAACGAAAACGCTAAAATAAATAAGTCTACAATATGGTTACTTATTGCCATGTGTGTGCAGCCAAC
GATAGCAACAAAAGCAACAACACAGGTGGCTTTCCCTCTTTCACTTTTTGTTTGCAAGCCGCGTGCGAGC
AAGACGGCACGACCGGCAAACGCAATTACGCTGACAAAGAGCAGACGAAGTTTTGGCGAAAAACATCAAG
GCGCCTGATACGAATGCATTTGCAATAACAATTGCGATATTTAATATTGTTTATGAAGCTGTTTGACTTC
AAAACACACAAAAAAAAAAATAAAACAAATTATTTGAAAGAGAATTAGGAATCGGACGCTTATCGTTAGG
GTAACAACAAGAAATGCTTACTGAGTCACAGCCTCTGGAAAACTGCCGCAAGCCAGAGAGAGAGAGAAAA
AGAGGGAGAGCAGCTTAGACCGCATGTGCTTGTGTGTGAGGCGTCTCTCTCTTCGTCTCTGTTGCGCAAA
CGCATAGACTGCACTGAAAAAATCGATTACCTATTTTTTATGAATGAATATTTGCACTATTACTATTCAA
AACTATTAAGATAGCAATCACATTCAATAGCCAAATACTATACCACCTGAGCGATGCAACGAAATGATCA
ATTTGAGCAAAAATGCTGCATATTTAGGACGGCATCATTATAGAAATGCTTCTTGCTGTGTACTTTTCTC
TCGTCTGGCAGCTGTTTCGCCGTTATTGTTAAAACCGGCTTAAGTTAGGTGTGTTTTCTACGACTAGTGA
ATGCCCTACTAGAAGATGTGTGTTGCACAAAATGTCCCTGGAATAACCAATTTGAAGTGCAGATAGCAGT
AAACGTAAGCTAATATGAATATTATTTAACTGTAATGTTTTAATATCGCTGGACATTACTAATAAACCCA
CTATAAACACATGTACATATGTATGTTTTGGCATACAATGAGTAGTTGGGGAAAAAATGTGTAAAAGCAC
CGTGACCATCACAGCATAAAGATAACCAGCTGAAGTATCGAATATGAGTAACCCCCAAATTGAATCACAT
GCCGCAACTGATAGGACCCATGGAAGTACACTCTTCATGGCGATATACAAGACACACACAAGCACGAACA
CCCAGTTGCGGAGGAAATTCTCCGTAAATGAAAACCCAATCGGCGAACAATTCATACCCATATATGGTAA
AAGTTTTGAACGCGACTTGAGAGCGGAGAGCATTGCGGCTGATAAGGTTTTAGCGCTAAGCGGGCTTTAT
AAAACGGGCTGCGGGACCAGTTTTCATATCACTACCGTTTGAGTTCTTGTGCTGTGTGGATACTCCTCCC
GACACAAAGCCGCTCCATCAGCCAGCAGTCGTCTAATCCAGAGACCCCGGATCGGGGTACCAACATGGAC
GCACAAACACGACGACGTGAGCGTCGCGCTGAGAAACAAGCTCAATGGAAAGCTGCAAACGGTGGATCTC
CTCCACATATGGCTTACCCATACGATGTTCCAGATTACGCTCCTCCAAGCTTGAATTCTGCAGATATCAT
GGGCCGACGACCAGCTAGATGCTACCGCTATTGCAAAAATAAGCCGTACCCTAAATCTCGGTTTTGCCGT
GGTGTCCCTGATCCAAAAATTCGTATATTTGATTTGGGAAGAAAAAAAGCTACAGTTGAGGATTTTCCCC
TGTGTGTTCATTTGGTTTCTGATGAATACGAACAGCTGAGTAGTGAAGCTTTGGAAGCTGGACGCATTTG
TTGCAACAAGTACTTGGTGAAGTACTGCGGTAAGGACCAGTTCCACATCAGAATGCGCCTGCATCCATTC
CACGTCATTCGCATCAACAAAATGTTGTCGTGCGCTGGAGCTGATAGGCTTCAAACTGGAATGCGAGGAG
CGTTTGGAAAACCGCAGGGCACGGTTGCTCGAGTTCGTATTGGTCAACCCATTATGTCTGTCCGCTCTAG
CGATCGTTACAAGGCTCAAGTTATTGAAGCTTTGCGGCGTGCTAAGTTTAAGTTCCCTGGACGTCAAAAG
ATCTATGTTTCAAAGAAGTGGGGATTCACCAAATACGAACGTGAGCGTTATGAAGAACTTCGCGATGACA
ACCGCCTTGAGCCTGATGGTTGCAATGTGAAATACCGCCCAGAGCATGGCCCGATTGCCGCATGGGAAAA
AGCTCAGCGTGATGTTTATGCTTAATCTAGAGGGCCCGCGGTTCGAAGGTAAGCCTATCCCTAACCCTCT
CCTCGGTCTCGATTCTACGCGTACCGGTCATCATCACCATCACCATTGAGTTTAAACCCGCTGATCAGCC
TCGACTGTGCCTTCTAAGGCCTGAGCTCGCTGATCAGCCTCGATCGAGGATCCAGACATGATAAGATACA
TTGATGAGTTTGGACAAACCACAACTAGAATGCAGTGAAAAAAATGCTTTATTTGTGAAATTTGTGATGC
TATTGCTTTATTTGTAACCATTATAAGCTGCAATAAACAAGTTAACAACAACAATTGCATTCATTTTATG
TTTCAGGTTCAGGGGGAGGTGTGGGAGGTTTTTTAAAGCAAGTAAAACCTCTACAAATGTGGTATGGCTG
ATTATGATCAGTCGACCGATGCCCTTGAGAGCCTTCAACCCAGTCAGCTCCTTCCGGTGGGCGCGGGGCA
TGACTATCGTCGCCGCACTTATGACTGTCTTCTTTATCATGCAACTCGTAGGACAGGTGCCGGCAGCGCT
CTGGGTCATTTTCGGCGAGGACCGCTTTCGCTGGAGCGCGACGATGATCGGCCTGTCGCTTGCGGTATTC
GGAATCTTGCACGCCCTCGCTCAAGCCTTCGTCACTGGTCCCGCCACCAAACGTTTCGGCGAGAAGCAGG
CCATTATCGCCGGCATGGCGGCCGACGCGCTGGGCTACGTCTTGCTGGCGTTCGCGACGCGAGGCTGGAT
GGCCTTCCCCATTATGATTCTTCTCGCTTCCGGCGGCATCGGGATGCCCGCGTTGCAGGCCATGCTGTCC
AGGCAGGTAGATGACGACCATCAGGGACAGCTTCAAGGCCAGCAAAAGGCCAGGAACCGTAAAAAGGCCG
CGTTGCTGGCGTTTTTCCATAGGCTCCGCCCCCCTGACGAGCATCACAAAAATCGACGCTCAAGTCAGAG
GTGGCGAAACCCGACAGGACTATAAAGATACCAGGCGTTTCCCCCTGGAAGCTCCCTCGTGCGCTCTCCT
GTTCCGACCCTGCCGCTTACCGGATACCTGTCCGCCTTTCTCCCTTCGGGAAGCGTGGCGCTTTCTCATA
GCTCACGCTGTAGGTATCTCAGTTCGGTGTAGGTCGTTCGCTCCAAGCTGGGCTGTGTGCACGAACCCCC
CGTTCAGCCCGACCGCTGCGCCTTATCCGGTAACTATCGTCTTGAGTCCAACCCGGTAAGACACGACTTA
TCGCCACTGGCAGCAGCCACTGGTAACAGGATTAGCAGAGCGAGGTATGTAGGCGGTGCTACAGAGTTCT
TGAAGTGGTGGCCTAACTACGGCTACACTAGAAGGACAGTATTTGGTATCTGCGCTCTGCTGAAGCCAGT
TACCTTCGGAAAAAGAGTTGGTAGCTCTTGATCCGGCAAACAAACCACCGCTGGTAGCGGTGGTTTTTTT
GTTTGCAAGCAGCAGATTACGCGCAGAAAAAAAGGATCTCAAGAAGATCCTTTGATCTTTTCTACGGGGT
CTGACGCTCAGTGGAACGAAAACTCACGTTAAGGGATTTTGGTCATGAGATTATCAAAAAGGATCTTCAC
CTAGATCCTTTTAAATTAAAAATGAAGTTTTAAATCAATCTAAAGTATATATGAGTAAACTTGGTCTGAC
AGTTACCAATGCTTAATCAGTGAGGCACCTATCTCAGCGATCTGTCTATTTCGTTCATCCATAGTTGCCT
GACTCCCCGTCGTGTAGATAACTACGATACGGGAGGGCTTACCATCTGGCCCCAGTGCTGCAATGATACC
GCGAGACCCACGCTCACCGGCTCCAGATTTATCAGCAATAAACCAGCCAGCCGGAAGGGCCGAGCGCAGA
AGTGGTCCTGCAACTTTATCCGCCTCCATCCAGTCTATTAATTGTTGCCGGGAAGCTAGAGTAAGTAGTT
CGCCAGTTAATAGTTTGCGCAACGTTGTTGCCATTGCTGCAGGCATCGTGGTGTCACGCTCGTCGTTTGG
TATGGCTTCATTCAGCTCCGGTTCCCAACGATCAAGGCGAGTTACATGATCCCCCATGTTGTGCAAAAAA
GCGGTTAGCTCCTTCGGTCCTCCGATCGTTGTCAGAAGTAAGTTGGCCGCAGTGTTATCACTCATGGTTA
TGGCAGCACTGCATAATTCTCTTACTGTCATGCCATCCGTAAGATGCTTTTCTGTGACTGGTGAGTACTC
AACCAAGTCATTCTGAGAATAGTGTATGCGGCGACCGAGTTGCTCTTGCCCGGCGTCAACACGGGATAAT
ACCGCGCCACATAGCAGAACTTTAAAAGTGCTCATCATTGGAAAACGTTCTTCGGGGCGAAAACTCTCAA
GGATCTTACCGCTGTTGAGATCCAGTTCGATGTAACCCACTCGTGCACCCAACTGATCTTCAGCATCTTT
TACTTTCACCAGCGTTTCTGGGTGAGCAAAAACAGGAAGGCAAAATGCCGCAAAAAAGGGAATAAGGGCG
ACACGGAAATGTTGAATACTCATACTCTTCCTTTTTCAATATTATTGAAGCATTTATCAGGGTTATTGTC
TCATGAGCGGATACATATTTGAATGTATTTAGAAAAATAAACAAATAGGGGTTCCGCGCACATTTCCCCG
AAAAGTGCCACCTGACGTCTAAGAAACCATTATTATCATGACATTAACCTATAAAAATAGGCGTATCACG
AGGCCCTTTCGT
